>Addgene plasmid #60220 | pCI-FLAG-mTUT4(D1028A) | depositor partial sequence | sequence record 96388 | FLAG-mTUT4(D1028A) ORF
ATGGACTACAAAGACGATGACGACAAGGAAGAGCCCAAGACTTCTAAAAACGAAAATCATGAACCAAAGA
AGAATATTATTTGTGAAGAAAGCAAAGCAGTTAAAATTATATCTAATCAAACCTTGAAGCCTAGAAATGA
TAAGTCAGAAATTGGGACCAGCTCTCTGAATAGAAATAGTAGTAAAAAAACCAAGCAAAATGATATTTGT
ATAGAAAAAACAGAAGCTAAATCATGTAAAGTAAACGCTGCCAGTGTTCCAGGCCCTAAAGATTTGGGGT
TAGTACATCGAGATCAAAGTCATTGCAAAATGAAAAAGTTACCAAATTCACCCATGAAAGCCCAGAAGGG
ATCTTCACAGACAAAATTAGAAAAGACACCTAGTTTACAGACAAAAGCAGAAAAAGTACCAAAGTCTCCA
AATTTACCAGTAAAAGCAGAAAAAGCGCCCTGTACAACAGCAGAAGCAACAACAGAAAAAGCACTTAATT
CACAGAGAAAAGAAGAAAACACACCCACTTCTCAGATGAAATTACAGAAGACACCCAGATCACCTTTAGA
GCCAGAAAATGTGCCCAGTTTACTATTGAAAGAAAATGTGAAACAGACAGAATCACAACAGACTGGGAAG
AAACTTACAAGCTCCTTTGTTTCTATGGATAAAAGGAAGAGTGAAGCTCTACAGGGAGAAAAGTCAGCTC
TGGAAAACTCATCACTATCTCAGAAGCAGCAGACTCAGACAGATAATATTGCTGATTCTGATGACAGTGC
TTCAGGGATTGAAGATACAGCAGATGATTTGAGTAAAATGAAGAGTGAGGAATCTAACAAAGAAAATTCT
TCTGAGATGGACTATTTAGAAAATGCCACTGTAATAGATGAATCTGCTTTGACACCTGAGCAGAGGCTAG
GCTTGAAACAAGCAGAAGAACGTCTAGAAAGAGATCACATCTTCCGACTTGAAAAACGGTCACCAGAATA
TACCAATTGCCGCTATCTATGCAAACTTTGCTTAATTCACATTGAAAACATCCAAGGAGCACATAAACAT
ATAAAAGAAAAACGACATAAGAAAAATATTTTGGAAAAACAAGAAGAGAGTGAACTTCGGTCTCTTCCAT
CTCCTTCCTCTGCTCACTTGGCTGCTTTAAGTGTTGCAGTTGTTGAGTTAGCAAAAGAACAAGGAATAAC
AGATGATGACCTCAGAATCCGCCAGGACATTGTGGAGGAAATGTCAAAGGTTATAATGACATTTTTACCA
GAATGTTCACTGAGGTTGTATGGTTCATCTCTGACAAAGTTTGCTCTGAAAAGCAGTGATGTTAATATAG
ATATAAAATTTCCTCCCAAGATGAATCATCCAGATCTTCTGATACAAGTGCTTGGAATTCTGAAAAAAAG
TGCATTATATATAGATGTGGAATCTGATTTTCATGCTAAAGTTCCTGTTGTGGTGTGCAAAGATCGGAAA
AGTGCTTTACTGTGTAGAGTAAGTGCAGGAAATGATATGGCGTGTCTCACAACTGACTTACTTGCTGCTC
TTGGCAAAGTGGAACCCGTCTTCACTCCCTTAGTGCTAGCTTTTCGCTATTGGGCTAAGCTGTGCTATAT
TGACTCCCAAACTGATGGTGGAATCCCTTCTTACTGCTTTGCTTTGATGGTGATGTTTTTTCTTCAACAA
AGAAAACCCCCTCTTCTTCCTTGCTTACTTGGAAGTTGGATTGAAGGCTTTGACCCGAAAAGAATGGATG
ACTTTCAGCTGAAGGGCATAGTAGAAGAGAAGTTTGTGAAGTGGGAATATAATTCAAGTAGTGCAACTGA
GAAAAACTTAATTGCTGATGAAAACAAAGCTAAGGCAGACGAACCAAAAGATGATACCAAGAAGACAGAA
ACAGACAACCAAAGTAATGCTGCGAAGGCAAAACATGGCAAATCTCCTTTAACATTGGAAGCACCAAATC
AGGTACCCTTGGGACAGTTGTGGTTGGAGCTGCTAAAATTTTACACACTGGATTTTGCTTTGGAGGAATA
TGTCATATGTGTACGGATACAAGATATTCTAACTAGAGAGAACAAAAACTGGCCTAAAAGGCGGATAGCC
ATTGAAGATCCATTTTCAGTCAAGAGGAATGTTGCCCGGAGCTTAAACAGCCAGCTTGTATACGAATATG
TTGTGGAAAGATTCAGAGCAGCTTATCGATATTTTGCCTGTCCTCAAAAGAAGGGTGGAAATAAATCTAC
AATGGATCCTAAGAAGAAAGAGAAGGGGAAGCTAAGCAGTAAGAAACCAGTGAAGTCTGATTGTTCGGCA
ACCAATTGTTGCATTCTTGGGGAAAGTGCAGAAAAAATACATATGGAAAGAGGCCAACCTGCTAAACATG
ATGAAACGGAGTTTACATCACAGAGATGTATTGTTGATAATGACAGTTTATTGGTAAATGAACTAGGTTT
GGCTAACCATGGACAAGCTTCTTCATCTCTTTCTACTGCCAGTGGAGGCAGTGACTTAAAGCAAAAATCA
GCTGAGAAACAAGGTGATTTAACACCTTCAGAAACTTCCTTAAAGAAGGAACTCAGCCAGTGTATTTGCA
TTGGGACCCCTGATGGAGCTGAATCTGCTGGAACAGACTGCAGATCAAACTTAGAAATGGACAGTTCACA
TCAGATTGTGTGCAACAATGTATCTGCTACCTCTTGCAACTGCAAAGCTACAGAAGTTACTTCTGACCTT
GTTGATGAGGATAACCTCCCCTCCCAGGAATTATATTATGTGTTTGATAAGTTCATTTTAACCTCTGGCA
AGCCGCCAACAATAGTATGCAGCATCTGCAAAAAGGATGGCCATTCAAAAAATGATTGTCCAGAGGATTT
CAGGAAAATTGATCTAAAACCTCTACCACCAATGACAAACCGATTTCGAGAAATACTTGATTTAGTATGT
AAAAGATGTTTTGATGAATTATCACCGCCTTGCTCTGAACAACACAACAGGGAACAAATTTTAATTGGCT
TGGAAAAGTTTATTCAAAAAGAATATGATGAAAAAGCAAGATTGTGCTTATTTGGTTCTTCTAAGAATGG
ATTTGGATTCCGAGATAGTGATCTGGCTATTTGTATGACTCTGGAAGGCCATGAAAATGCAGAGAAATTA
AACTGTAAAGAAATAATTGAAAATTTGGCGAAAATTCTTAAGAGGCATCCAGGTTTAAGAAACATTCTGC
CTATAACTACTGCCAAAGTGCCTATTGTAAAATTTGAACACAGGAGAAGTGGACTAGAAGGTGATATCAG
TTTATATAACACATTGGCTCAACACAACACAAGAATGCTAGCTACTTATGCAGCTATTGATCCTAGAGTA
CAGTACTTGGGATATACTATGAAAGTGTTTGCAAAGCGCTGTGACATTGGAGATGCATCTCGGGGAAGTT
TATCTTCATATGCTTACATCCTTATGGTGCTGTACTTTCTGCAGCAAAGAAAGCCACCAGTTATCCCAGT
TCTACAAGAGATCTTTGATGGGAAGCAGATTCCGCAGAGAATGGTTGATGGATGGAATGCCTTTTTCTTT
GATAAAACAGAAGAGCTGAAAAAGCGTTTACCTTCACTTGGGAAGAACACGGAATCACTGGGAGAGCTTT
GGTTAGGACTGCTTCGCTTCTATACAGAAGAGTTTGATTTTAAGGAGTATGTAATCAGTATTCGGCAGAA
GAAGCTGCTGACCACTTTTGAAAAGCAGTGGACTTCTAAATGCATTGCAATTGAAGATCCTTTTGACTTG
AATCATAACCTTGGTGCTGGTGTTTCTAGAAAAATGACTAATTTTATTATGAAGGCGTTTATCAATGGAA
GGAAACTTTTTGGTACCCCCTTTTATCCACTCATTGGCAGAGAAGCTGAGTACTTCTTTGATTCAAGAGT
ACTAACAGATGGAGAGTTGGCTCCTAATGATCGTTGTTGCCGTGTGTGTGGAAAAATAGGTCACTACATG
AAAGACTGTCCCAAAAGGAAAAGACTAAAGAAGAAAGACAGTGAAGAAGAGAAGGAAGGGAACGAAGAAG
AAAAAGACTCCCGTGACCTTCTTGACTCCCGAGACCTTAGGTGTTTCATATGTGGAGATGCTGGACATGT
TCGCCGCGAATGCCCAGAGGTCAAGATGGCCCGCCAGAGGAATAGTAGTGTGGCAGCAGCCCAGCTGGTC
CGTAACCTTGTAAATGCTCAGCAGGTGGCTGGTTCAGCGCAGCAACAGAGTGACCAGTCCATAAGGACCA
GACAGTCTTCAGAATGTTCTGATTCACCATCTTATTCTCCTCAGCCTCAGCCTTTTCCACAGAATTCTCC
CCAACCATCTGCTCTTCCCCCACCTCCATCCCAGCCAGGATCCCAGCCTAAGCTTGGCCCACCCCAGCAG
GGAGGGCAGCCCCCTCATCAGGTTCAGATGCCCTTGTATAACTTTCCTCAGTCACCTCCAGCTCATTATT
CACCCATGCACAGTATGGGGTTACTGCCAATGCACCCCCTGCAGATCCCTGCCCCATCGTGGCCCATCCA
CGGCCCGATGCTGCACTCTGCACCTGGCAGCACCCCCAGCAACATTGGCTTGAATGATCCCAGCATCATC
TTTGCACAGCCTGCTGCCAGGCCCATGGCAATTCCCAGCCCTTCTCACGATGGACACTGGCCTCGGACCG
TGGCTCCCAATTCCCTGGTGAACAATGGTGCAGTGGGTAATTCGGAGCCACGCTTTCGAGGACTAAATCC
TCCAATTCCATGGGAACATGCACCACGCCATTTCCCCCTTGTCCCAGCTTCGTGGCCTTACGGTTTGCAT
CAAAATTTCATGCATCAGGGAAATCCAAGATTTCAGCCCAAACCCTTCTATGCTCAAGCAGACAGATGTG
CCACGCGTCGCTGTAGAGAGCGCTGTCCCCACCCACCACGAGGAAACGTGTCCGAGTAA
