>Addgene plasmid #60220 | pCI-FLAG-mTUT4(D1028A) | addgene partial sequence | sequence record 99717 | pMT2-F 5'-TTGCCTTTCTCTCCACAGGT-3'
CGCTCTTAGGCTAGAGTACTTAATACGACTCACTATAGGCTAGCCTCGAGACCATGGACTACAAAGACGA
TGACGACAAGGAAGAGCCCAAGACTTCTAAAAACGAAAATCATGAACCAAAGAAGAATATTATTTGTGAA
GAAAGCAAAGCAGTTAAAATTATATCTAATCAAACCTTGAAGCCTAGAAATGATAAGTCAGAAATTGGGA
CCAGCTCTCTGAATAGAAATAGTAGTAAAAAAACCAAGCAAAATGATATTTGTATAGAAAAAACAGAAGC
TAAATCATGTAAAGTAAACGCTGCCAGTGTTCCAGGCCCTAAAGATTTGGGGTTAGTACATCGAGATCAA
AGTCATTGCAAAATGAAAAAGTTACCAAATTCACCCATGAAAGCCCAGAAGGGATCTTCACAGACAAAAT
TAGAAAAGACACCTAGTTTACAGACAAAAGCAGAAAAAGTACCAAAGTCTCCAAATTTACCAGTAAAAGC
AGAAAAAGCGCCCTGTACAACAGCAGAAGCAACAACAGAAAAAGCACTTAATTCACAGAGAAAAGAAGAA
AACACACCCACTTCTCAGATGAAATTACAGAAGACACCCAGATCACCTTTAGAGCCAGAAAATGTGCCCA
GTTTACTATTGAAAGAAAATGTGAAACAGACAGAATCACAACAGACTGGGAAGAAACTTACAAGCTCCTT
TGTTTCTATGGATAAAAGGAAGAGTGAAGCTCTACAGGGAGAAAAGTCAGCTCTGGAAAACTCATCACTA
TCTCAGAAGCAGCAGACTCAGACAGATAATATTGCTGATTCTGATGACAGTGCTTCAGGGATTGAAGATA
CAGCAGATGA
