>Addgene plasmid #60220 | pCI-FLAG-mTUT4(D1028A) | addgene partial sequence | sequence record 99720 | EBV-rev 5'-GTGGTTTGTCCAAACTCATC-3'
AGAGGTCAAGATGGCCCGCCAGAGGAATAGTAGTGTGGCAGCAGCCCAGCTGGTCCGTAACCTTGTAAAT
GCTCAGCAGGTGGCTGGTTCAGCGCAGCAACAGAGTGACCAGTCCATAAGGACCAGACAGTCTTCAGAAT
GTTCTGATTCACCATCTTATTCTCCTCAGCCTCAGCCTTTTCCACAGAATTCTCCCCAACCATCTGCTCT
TCCCCCACCTCCATCCCAGCCAGGATCCCAGCCTAAGCTTGGCCCACCCCAGCAGGGAGGGCAGCCCCCT
CATCAGGTTCAGATGCCCTTGTATAACTTTCCTCAGTCACCTCCAGCTCATTATTCACCCATGCACAGTA
TGGGGTTACTGCCAATGCACCCCCTGCAGATCCCTGCCCCATCGTGGCCCATCCACGGCCCGATGCTGCA
CTCTGCACCTGGCAGCACCCCCAGCAACATTGGCTTGAATGATCCCAGCATCATCTTTGCACAGCCTGCT
GCCAGGCCCATGGCAATTCCCAGCCCTTCTCACGATGGACACTGGCCTCGGACCGTGGCTCCCAATTCCC
TGGTGAACAATGGTGCAGTGGGTAATTCGGAGCCACGCTTTCGAGGACTAAATCCTCCAATTCCATGGGA
ACATGCACCACGCCATTTCCCCCTTGTCCCAGCTTCGTGGCCTTACGGTTTGCATCAAAATTTCATGCAT
CAGGGAAATCCAAGATTTCAGCCCAAACCCTTCTATGCTCAAGCAGACAGATGTGCCACGCGTCGCTGTA
GAGAGCGCTGTCCCCACCCACCACGAGGAAACGTGTCCGAGTAAGCGGCCGCTCGAG
