>Addgene plasmid #60220 | pCI-FLAG-mTUT4(D1028A) | addgene partial sequence | sequence record 100604 | mZcchc11-F 5'-CCACCTTGCTCTGAACAACA-3'
GCAAGATTGTGCTTATTTGGTTCTTCTAAGAATGGATTTGGATTCCGAGATAGTGATCTGGCTATTTGTA
TGACTCTGGAAGGCCATGAAAATGCAGAGAAATTAAACTGTAAAGAAATAATTGAAAATTTGGCGAAAAT
TCTTAAGAGGCATCCAGGTTTAAGAAACATTCTGCCTATAACTACTGCCAAAGTGCCTATTGTAAAATTT
GAACACAGGAGAAGTGGACTAGAAGGTGATATCAGTTTATATAACACATTGGCTCAACACAACACAAGAA
TGCTAGCTACTTATGCAGCTATTGATCCTAGAGTACAGTACTTGGGATATACTATGAAAGTGTTTGCAAA
GCGCTGTGACATTGGAGATGCATCTCGGGGAAGTTTATCTTCATATGCTTACATCCTTATGGTGCTGTAC
TTTCTGCAGCAAAGAAAGCCACCAGTTATCCCAGTTCTACAAGAGATCTTTGATGGGAAGCAGATTCCGC
AGAGAATGGTTGATGGATGGAATGCCTTTTTCTTTGATAAAACAGAAGAGCTGAAAAAGCGTTTACCTTC
ACTTGGGAAGAACACGGAATCACTGGGAGAGCTTTGGTTAGGACTGCTTCGCTTCTATACAGAAGAGTTT
GATTTTAAGGAGTATGTAATCAGTATTCGGCAGAAGAAGCTGCTGACCACTTTTGAAAAGCAGTGGACTT
CTAAATGCATTGCAATTGAAGATCCTTTTGACTTGAATCATAACCTTGGTGCTGGTGTTTCTAGAAAAAT
GACTAATTTTATTATGAAGGCGTTTATCAATGGAAGGAAACTTTTTGGTACCCCCTTTTATCCACTCATT
GGC
