[The description below was written by a language model from this plasmid's Addgene catalogue record.]
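Description:
pCI-FLAG-mTUT4(D1028A) is a mammalian expression plasmid built on the pCI backbone (about 4 kb), carrying a roughly 4.9 kb insert for a total size of about 8.9 kb. It is maintained in E. coli as a high-copy plasmid under ampicillin selection. The record lists no mammalian selection marker, so nothing in it points to use beyond transient transfection. No feature table is provided, so details of the backbone beyond the catalogue fields, such as the specific origin or polyadenylation signal, are not documented here.

The insert is the mouse Tut4 coding sequence (also known as Zcchc11, and by the aliases Tent3a and PPAPD3), which encodes a terminal uridylyltransferase that adds untemplated uridines to the 3' ends of RNAs, including microRNA precursors. Expression is driven by the CMV promoter, a strong constitutive promoter in most mammalian cell lines. A FLAG epitope fused to the N terminus allows detection by immunoblotting and recovery by anti-FLAG immunoprecipitation. The insert carries a D1028A substitution, which the record describes as producing a catalytic mutant. The fragment was inserted by restriction cloning; the 5' BclI junction was destroyed in the process, while the 3' NotI site remains intact. A T7 primer site upstream of the insert is used for sequencing.

The stated purpose is mammalian expression of FLAG-tagged, catalytically inactive TUT4. Such a construct typically serves as a negative control alongside a wild-type enzyme, to separate uridylation-dependent effects from those that need only the protein's presence. The associated study concerns surveillance and quality control of microRNA precursors.
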