Addgene plasmid #60220: pCI-FLAG-mTUT4(D1028A)
Purpose: Mammalian expression of FLAG-tagged catalytic mutant of TUT4
Depositing lab: Zissimos Mourelatos. Depositing organization: University of Pennsylvania. Publication: A MicroRNA Precursor Surveillance System in Quality Control of MicroRNA Synthesis. Liu X, Zheng Q, Vrettos N, Maragkakis M, Alexiou P, Gregory BD, Mourelatos Z. Mol Cell. 2014 Aug 27. pii: S1097-2765(14)00610-8. doi: 10.1016/j.molcel.2014.07.017. PubMed 25175028.
Backbone
  Vector backbone: pCI
  Backbone size w/o insert (bp): 4000
  Total vector size (bp): 8900
  Vector type: Mammalian Expression
Growth in bacteria
  Bacterial resistance: Ampicillin, 100 μg/mL
  Growth temperature: 37°C
  Growth strain: DH5alpha
  Copy number: High Copy
Gene/Insert
  Gene/Insert name: TUT4 (alt name: Zcchc11)
  Species: M. musculus (mouse)
  Insert size (bp): 4900
  Mutation: D1028A
  Entrez Gene: Tut4 (a.k.a. 6030404K05Rik, 9230115F04Rik, PPAPD3, Tent, Tent3a, Zcchc11, mKIAA0191)
  Promoter: CMV
  Tag / fusion protein: FLAG (N terminal on insert)
  Cloning method: Restriction Enzyme; 5′ cloning site BclI (destroyed during cloning); 3′ cloning site NotI (not destroyed)
  Sequencing primers: 5′ T7
Terms and licenses: Academic/Nonprofit Terms; Industry Terms: Not Available to Industry
How to cite: pCI-FLAG-mTUT4(D1028A) was a gift from Zissimos Mourelatos (Addgene plasmid # 60220 ; http://n2t.net/addgene:60220 ; RRID:Addgene_60220)
